>Addgene plasmid #43786 | IV-TCT | depositor partial sequence | sequence record 59051 | IV-TCT sequence 279 bps
CGTCTCGACTCACCCCAGAGCAGGTCGTGGCCATTGCCTCGAATGGAGGGGGCAAACAGGCGTTGGAAAC
CGTACAACGATTGCTGCCGGTGCTGTGCCAAGCGCACGGCCTCACCCCAGAGCAGGTCGTGGCGATCGCA
AGCCACGACGGAGGAAAGCAAGCCTTGGAAACAGTACAGAGGCTGTTGCCTGTGCTGTGCCAAGCGCACG
GATTAACCCCAGAGCAGGTCGTGGCCATTGCCTCGAATGGAGGGGGCAGACCCGCACTGGAGAGAGACG
