>Addgene plasmid #43786 | IV-TCT | addgene partial sequence | sequence record 62106 | M13-F20 5'-TGTAAAACGACGGCCAGT-3'
CTATAGGGCGAATTGGGCCCTCTAGATGCATGCTCGAGCGGCCGCCAGTGTGATGGATATCTGCAGAATT
CGCCCTTATATAGATGCCGTCCTAGCGCGTCTCGACTCACCCCAGAGCAGGTCGTGGCCATTGCCTCGAA
TGGAGGGGGCAAACAGGCGTTGGAAACCGTACAACGATTGCTGCCGGTGCTGTGCCAAGCGCACGGCCTC
ACCCCAGAGCAGGTCGTGGCGATCGCAAGCCACGACGGAGGAAAGCAAGCCTTGGAAACAGTACAGAGGC
TGTTGCCTGTGCTGTGCCAAGCGCACGGATTAACCCCAGAGCAGGTCGTGGCCATTGCCTCGAATGGAGG
GGGCAGACCCGCACTGGAGAGAGACGTGGGCACAGGAAAGATACTTAAGGGCGAATTCCAGCACACTGGC
GGCCGTTACTAGTGGATCCGAGCTCGGTACCAAGCTTGGCGTAATCATGGTCATAGCTGTTTCCTGTGTG
AAATTGTTATCCGCTCACAATTCCACACAACATACGAGCCGGAAGCATAAAGTGTAAAGCCTGGGGTGCC
TAATGAGTGAGCTAACTCACATTAATTGCGTTGCGCTCACTGCCCGCTTTCCAGTCGGGAAACCTGTCGT
GCCAGCTGCATTAATGAATCGGCCAACGCGCGGGGAGAGGCGGTTTGCGTATTGGGCGCTCTTCCGCTTC
CTCGCTCACTGACTCGCTGCGCTCGGTCGTTCGGCTGCGGCGAGCGGTATCAGCTCACTCAAAGGCGGTA
ATACGGTTATCCACAGAATCAGGGGATAACGCAGGAAAGAACATGTGAGCAAAAGGCCAGCAAAAGGCCA
GGAACCGTAAAAAGGCCGCGTTGCTGGCGTTTTTCCATAGGCTCCGCCCCCCTGACGAGCATCACAAAAA
TC
