[The description below was written by a language model from this plasmid's Addgene catalogue record.]
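Description:
IV-TCT is a bacterial cloning plasmid built on the commercial pCRII-TOPO backbone (about 4 kb without insert), into which a 279 bp synthetic fragment was introduced by TOPO cloning. It is maintained at high copy number in E. coli and carries dual selection, with resistance to both ampicillin and kanamycin, as is standard for this backbone. The record lists T7 and M13 reverse as the sequencing primers, so these sites flank the cloning position and allow the insert to be read from either side. No feature table is provided, so other backbone elements are not itemised.

The insert is described only by the name IV-TCT and as synthetic; the record does not spell out its composition. The plasmid was deposited with a publication describing a TALEN genome-editing system for generating human stem cell-based disease models. In that context, the name plausibly denotes a pre-assembled module of TAL effector repeats recognising the three-nucleotide sequence TCT and intended for the fourth position in a hierarchical assembly scheme. The insert size is roughly consistent with a short multi-repeat block. This reading is an inference from the name and the associated work, not something the catalogue fields state.

There is no promoter, tag or reporter recorded for the insert, and the vector is classed purely as a cloning vector, not an expression construct. It is best regarded as a storage and propagation plasmid for one component of a library, from which the fragment would be retrieved and joined with other modules to build full-length custom TALEN DNA-binding domains.
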