Addgene plasmid #43786: IV-TCT
Depositing lab: Chad Cowan & Kiran Musunuru. Depositing organization: Harvard University. Publication: A TALEN Genome-Editing System for Generating Human Stem Cell-Based Disease Models. Ding Q, Lee YK, Schaefer EA, Peters DT, Veres A, Kim K, Kuperwasser N, Motola DL, Meissner TB, Hendriks WT, Trevisan M, Gupta RM, Moisan A, Banks E, Friesen M, Schinzel RT, Xia F, Tang A, Xia Y, Figueroa E, Wann A, Ahfeldt T, Daheron L, Zhang F, Rubin LL, Peng LF, Chung RT, Musunuru K, Cowan CA. Cell Stem Cell. 2012 Dec 12. pii: S1934-5909(12)00645-5. doi: 10.1016/j.stem.2012.11.011. PubMed 23246482.
Backbone
  Vector backbone: pCRII-TOPO
  Backbone manufacturer: Invitrogen
  Backbone size w/o insert (bp): 3973
  Vector type: Bacterial Cloning
Growth in bacteria
  Bacterial resistance: Ampicillin and Kanamycin, 100 & 50 μg/mL
  Growth temperature: 37°C
  Growth strain: Top10
  Copy number: High Copy
Gene/Insert
  Gene/Insert name: IV-TCT
  Species: Synthetic
  Insert size (bp): 279
  Cloning method: TOPO Cloning
  Sequencing primers: 5′ T7; 3′ M13-rev
Terms and licenses: Academic/Nonprofit Terms; Industry Terms: Not Available to Industry
How to cite: IV-TCT was a gift from Chad Cowan & Kiran Musunuru (Addgene plasmid # 43786 ; http://n2t.net/addgene:43786 ; RRID:Addgene_43786)
